Addgene plasmid #157060: pD649-HAsp-VSTM1-COMP5AP-AviTag-9xHis
Purpose: Mammalian expression of cell-surface protein extracellular domain fused to COMP5AP-AviTag-9xHis. Protein is secreted from cells.
Depositing lab: Chris Garcia. Depositing organization: Stanford University. Publication: A Human IgSF Cell-Surface Interactome Reveals a Complex Network of Protein-Protein Interactions. Wojtowicz WM, Vielmetter J, Fernandes RA, Siepe DH, Eastman CL, Chisholm GB, Cox S, Klock H, Anderson PW, Rue SM, Miller JJ, Glaser SM, Bragstad ML, Vance J, Lam AW, Lesley SA, Zinn K, Garcia KC. Cell. 2020 Aug 20;182(4):1027-1043.e17. doi: 10.1016/j.cell.2020.07.025. PubMed 32822567.
Backbone
  Vector backbone: pD649
  Backbone size w/o insert (bp): 7153
  Vector type: Mammalian Expression
Growth in bacteria
  Bacterial resistance: Ampicillin, 100 μg/mL
  Growth temperature: 37°C
  Growth strain: DH5alpha
  Copy number: High Copy
Gene/Insert
  Gene/Insert name: VSTM1
  Species: H. sapiens (human)
  Insert size (bp): 357
  Entrez Gene: VSTM1 (a.k.a. SIRL1, UNQ3033, MGC119160, MGC119161)
  Promoter: CMV/SP6
  Tag / fusion protein: COMP5AP-AviTag-9xHis (C terminal on backbone)
  Cloning method: Restriction Enzyme; 5′ cloning site GCGGCCGC (not destroyed); 3′ cloning site GGCGCGCC (not destroyed)
  Sequencing primers: 5′ ATTTAGGTGACACTATAG; 3′ CGTCGCACTCCATCACGGTG
Resource information
  A portion of this plasmid was derived from a plasmid made by: synthesis by ThermoFisher
Terms and licenses: Academic/Nonprofit Terms; Industry Terms: Not Available to Industry
Depositor comments: Some plasmids in this collection may have an IS4-like element ISVsa5 family transposase upstream of the CMV promoter.
How to cite: pD649-HAsp-VSTM1-COMP5AP-AviTag-9xHis was a gift from Chris Garcia (Addgene plasmid # 157060 ; http://n2t.net/addgene:157060 ; RRID:Addgene_157060)
