[The description below was written by a language model from this plasmid's Addgene catalogue record and pLannotate feature annotations shown in this document.]
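Description:
pD649-HAsp-VSTM1-COMP5AP-AviTag-9xHis is a mammalian expression plasmid of about 7.5 kb, built on the pD649 backbone, that produces a secreted, tagged form of the extracellular domain of human VSTM1 (also known as SIRL1), an inhibitory immune receptor of phagocytes. It is propagated in E. coli at high copy from a ColE1/pUC-type origin with ampicillin selection through β-lactamase. The feature table also shows an SV40 promoter/EM7 promoter unit driving a puromycin N-acetyltransferase coding sequence, followed by a short bleomycin-resistance fragment and an SV40 poly(A) signal, which could allow drug selection in mammalian cells. A few small annotated fragments (KanR, lacZα, f1 ori, rrnB terminator) appear to be backbone remnants rather than functional parts.

Expression is driven by the CMV enhancer and immediate-early promoter with a portion of CMV intron A. A downstream SP6 promoter provides a phage polymerase site and serves as a sequencing primer site. The name indicates a haemagglutinin-type signal peptide (HAsp), whereas the automated annotation flags only a partial match to an immunoglobulin heavy-chain signal sequence in this region. Either way, a leader directs the protein into the secretory pathway. The 357 bp VSTM1 ectodomain sits between intact NotI and AscI sites and is fused at its C terminus to the COMP coiled-coil segment, which drives pentamerisation. This is followed by placental alkaline phosphatase, an AviTag for enzymatic biotinylation and a polyhistidine tag for purification, and the unit ends at a bGH poly(A) signal. The pentameric, enzyme-labelled format raises avidity and gives a colorimetric readout. This suits the construct's use as a soluble reagent in high-throughput screens for weak extracellular interactions among human immunoglobulin-superfamily cell-surface proteins. The depositor notes that some plasmids in this collection may carry an IS4-like transposase insertion upstream of the CMV promoter.
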