Features (pLannotate 1.2.2; 24 found; start..end, strand, type, name):
    119..143     -  CDS            KanR (fragment): aminoglycoside phosphotransferase; aph(3')-Ia; confers resistance to kanamycin
    254..842     +  rep_origin     ori: high-copy-number ColE1/pMB1/pBR322/pUC origin of replication
   1067..1084    +  terminator     rrnB T2 terminator (fragment): transcription terminator T2 from the E. coli rrnB gene
   1109..1128    -  CDS            lacZα (fragment): LacZα fragment of β-galactosidase; lacZ fragment
   1584..1600    +  protein_bind   lac operator: The lac repressor binds to the lac operator to inhibit transcription in E. coli. This inhibition can be relieved by adding lactose or isopropyl-β-D-thiogalactopyranoside (IPTG). lac repressor encoded by lacI
   1843..2146    +  enhancer       CMV enhancer: human cytomegalovirus immediate early enhancer
   2147..2350    +  promoter       CMV promoter: human cytomegalovirus (CMV) immediate early promoter
   2486..2529    +  intron         CMV intron (fragment): modified intron A from human cytomegalovirus
   2581..2599    +  promoter       SP6 promoter: promoter for bacteriophage SP6 RNA polymerase
   2603..2640    +  CDS            IgH signal sequence (fragment): signal sequence from the mouse immunoglobulin heavy chain variable region
   2749..3105    +  CDS            VSTM1 (fragment): VSTM1_HUMAN - Experimental evidence at protein level: Swiss-Prot protein existence level 1. [Isoform 1]: Inhibitory immune receptor involved in the regulation of phagocytes. From Homo sapiens (Human).
   3202..3381    +  CDS            Comp (fragment): COMP_RAT - Experimental evidence at protein level: Swiss-Prot protein existence level 1. May play a role in the structural integrity of cartilage via its interaction with other extracellular matrix proteins such as the collagens and fibronectin. Can mediate the interaction of chondrocytes with the cartilage extracellular matrix through interaction with cell surface integrin receptors. Could play a role in the pathogenesis of osteoarthritis. Potent suppressor of apoptosis in both primary chondrocytes and transformed cells. Suppresses apoptosis by blocking the activation of caspase-3 and by indu
   3369..4821    +  CDS            SEAP (fragment): secreted alkaline phosphatase from human placenta The natural enzyme has a C-terminal transmembrane sequence that is replaced by a GPI anchor.
   4846..4887    +  CDS            AviTag™ (fragment): peptide tag that allows for enzymatic biotinylation
   4891..4914    +  CDS            8xHis: 8xHis affinity tag
   5060..5171    +  polyA_signal   bGH poly(A) signal: bovine growth hormone polyadenylation signal
   5172..5280    +  rep_origin     f1 ori (fragment): f1 bacteriophage origin of replication; arrow indicates direction of (+) strand synthesis
   5294..5623    +  promoter       SV40 promoter: SV40 enhancer and early promoter
   5671..5718    +  promoter       EM7 promoter: synthetic bacterial promoter&nbsp
   5737..6336    +  CDS            PuroR (fragment): puromycin N-acetyltransferase; pac from Streptomyces; confers resistance to puromycin
   6346..6471    +  CDS            ble (fragment): BLE_KLEPN - Experimental evidence at protein level: Swiss-Prot protein existence level 1. Binding protein with a strong affinity to the bleomycin family of antibiotics. Binds to CL990; an antimitotic-antibiotic compound. From Klebsiella pneumoniae.
   6466..6587    +  polyA_signal   SV40 poly(A) signal: SV40 polyadenylation signal
   6640..7500    -  CDS            AmpR: β-lactamase; bla; confers resistance to ampicillin, carbenicillin, and related antibiotics
   7503..89      -  promoter       AmpR promoter (fragment) (across the origin): bla
>Addgene plasmid #157060 | pD649-HAsp-VSTM1-COMP5AP-AviTag-9xHis | depositor full sequence | sequence record 303229 | Full Sequence
TTTCAATATTATTGAAGCATTTATCAGGGTTATTGTCTCATGAGCGGATACATATTTGAATGTATTTAGA
AAAATAAACAAATAGGGGTCAGTGTTACAACCAATTAACCAATTCTGAACATTATCGCGAGCCCATTTAT
ACCTGAATATGGCTCATAACACCCCTTGCTCATGACCAAAATCCCTTAACGTGAGTTACGCGCGCGTCGT
TCCACTGAGCGTCAGACCCCGTAGAAAAGATCAAAGGATCTTCTTGAGATCCTTTTTTTCTGCGCGTAAT
CTGCTGCTTGCAAACAAAAAAACCACCGCTACCAGCGGTGGTTTGTTTGCCGGATCAAGAGCTACCAACT
CTTTTTCCGAAGGTAACTGGCTTCAGCAGAGCGCAGATACCAAATACTGTTCTTCTAGTGTAGCCGTAGT
TAGCCCACCACTTCAAGAACTCTGTAGCACCGCCTACATACCTCGCTCTGCTAATCCTGTTACCAGTGGC
TGCTGCCAGTGGCGATAAGTCGTGTCTTACCGGGTTGGACTCAAGACGATAGTTACCGGATAAGGCGCAG
CGGTCGGGCTGAACGGGGGGTTCGTGCACACAGCCCAGCTTGGAGCGAACGACCTACACCGAACTGAGAT
ACCTACAGCGTGAGCTATGAGAAAGCGCCACGCTTCCCGAAGGGAGAAAGGCGGACAGGTATCCGGTAAG
CGGCAGGGTCGGAACAGGAGAGCGCACGAGGGAGCTTCCAGGGGGAAACGCCTGGTATCTTTATAGTCCT
GTCGGGTTTCGCCACCTCTGACTTGAGCGTCGATTTTTGTGATGCTCGTCAGGGGGGCGGAGCCTATGGA
AAAACGCCAGCAACGCGGCCTTTTTACGGTTCCTGGCCTTTTGCTGGCCTTTTGCTCACATGTTCTTTCC
TGCGTTATCCCCTGATTCTGTGGATAACCGTATTACCGCCTTTGAGTGAGCTGATACCGCTCGCCGCAGC
CGAACGACCGAGCGCAGCGAGTCAGTGAGCGAGGAAGCGGAAGGCGAGAGTAGGGAACTGCCAGGCATCA
AACTAAGCAGAAGGCCCCTGACGGATGGCCTTTTTGCGTTTCTACAAACTCTTTCTGTGTTGTAAAACGA
CGGCCAGTCTTAAGCTCGGGCCCCCTGGGCGGTTCTGATAACGAGTAATCGTTAATCCGCAAATAACGTA
AAAACCCGCTTCGGCGGGTTTTTTTATGGGGGGAGTTTAGGGAAAGAGCATTTGTCAGAATATTTAAGGG
CGCCTGTCACTTTGCTTGATATATGAGAATTATTTAACCTTATAAATGAGAAAAAAGCAACGCACTTTAA
ATAAGATACGTTGCTTTTTCGATTGATGAACACCTATAATTAAACTATTCATCTATTATTTATGATTTTT
TGTATATACAATATTTCTAGTTTGTTAAAGAGAATTAAGAAAATAAATCTCGAAAATAATAAAGGGAAAA
TCAGTTTTTGATATCAAAATTATACATGTCAACGATAATACAAAATATAATACAAACTATAAGATGTTAT
CAGTATTTATTATCATTTAGAATAAATTTTGTGTCGCCCTTAATTGTGAGCGGATAACAATTACGAGCTT
CATGCACAGTGGCGTTGACTCAATATTGGCCATTAGCCATATTATTCATTGGTTATATAGCATAAATCAA
TATTGGCTATTGGCCATTGCATACGTTGTATCTATATCATAATATGTACATTTATATTGGCTCATGTCCA
ATATGACCGCCATGTTGGCATTGATTATTGACTAGTTATTAATAGTAATCAATTACGGGGTCATTAGTTC
ATAGCCCATATATGGAGTTCCGCGTTACATAACTTACGGTAAATGGCCCGCCTGGCTGACCGCCCAACGA
CCCCCGCCCATTGACGTCAATAATGACGTATGTTCCCATAGTAACGCCAATAGGGACTTTCCATTGACGT
CAATGGGTGGAGTATTTACGGTAAACTGCCCACTTGGCAGTACATCAAGTGTATCATATGCCAAGTACGC
CCCCTATTGACGTCAATGACGGTAAATGGCCCGCCTGGCATTATGCCCAGTACATGACCTTATGGGACTT
TCCTACTTGGCAGTACATCTACGTATTAGTCATCGCTATTACCATGGTGATGCGGTTTTGGCAGTACATC
AATGGGCGTGGATAGCGGTTTGACTCACGGGGATTTCCAAGTCTCCACCCCATTGACGTCAATGGGAGTT
TGTTTTGGCACCAAAATCAACGGGACTTTCCAAAATGTCGTAACAACTCCGCCCCATTGACGCAAATGGG
CGGTAGGCGTGTACGGTGGGAGGTCTATATAAGCAGAGCTCGTTTAGTGAACCGTCAGATCGCCTGGAGA
CGCCATCCACGCTGTTTTGACCTCCATAGAAGACACCGGGACCGATCCAGCCTCCGCGGCCGGGAACGGT
GCATTGGAACGCGGATTCCCCGTGCCAAGAGTGACGTAAGTACCGCCTATAGAGTCTATAGGCCCACCCC
CTTGGCTTCGTTAGAACGCGGCTACAATTAATACATAACCTTATGTATCATACACATACGATTTAGGTGA
CACTATAGAATAACATCCACTTTGCCTTTCTCTCCACAGGTGTCCACTCCCAGGTCCAACTGCACCTCGG
TTCTATCGAAAACGCGCCTGCTAGCGCCACCATGAAGACCATCATTGCCCTGAGCTACATCTTCTGCCTG
GTGTTCGCTGCGGCCGCCTATGAGGACGAGAAGAAGAACGAGAAGCCTCCTAAGCCTAGCCTGCACGCTT
GGCCTAGTTCTGTGGTGGAAGCCGAGAGCAACGTGACCCTGAAGTGTCAGGCCCACAGCCAGAATGTGAC
CTTCGTGCTGCGGAAAGTGAACGACAGCGGCTACAAGCAAGAGCAGAGCAGCGCCGAGAATGAGGCCGAG
TTTCCATTCACCGACCTGAAGCCTAAGGACGCCGGCAGATACTTCTGCGCCTACAAGACAACAGCCAGCC
ACGAGTGGTCCGAGTCTAGCGAACATCTGCAGCTGGTGGTCACCGACAAGCACGATGAACTGGAAGCCCC
TAGCATGAAGACCGACACCAGAACAGGCGCGCCGGAAGATCAAGTTGATCCAAGATTGATTGATGGCAAG
GGCGGATCTCTGGAGGTGCTGTTCCAGGGACCAGGCGGAAGCGGCAATCCCGGCGGCGATCTGGCCCCCC
AGATGCTGCGCGAGCTGCAGGAGACCAATGCCGCCCTGCAGGACGTGCGCGAGCTGCTGCGCCACCGCGT
GAAGGAGATCACCTTCCTGAAGAACACCGTGATGGAGTGCGACGCCTGCGGTATGCAGCCCTCTAGAGGC
TCCGGCTCCATCATCCCAGTTGAGGAGGAGAACCCGGACTTCTGGAACCGCGAGGCAGCCGAGGCCCTGG
GTGCCGCCAAGAAGCTGCAGCCTGCACAGACAGCCGCCAAGAACCTCATCATCTTCCTGGGCGATGGGAT
GGGGGTGTCTACGGTGACAGCTGCCAGGATCCTAAAAGGGCAGAAGAAGGACAAACTGGGGCCTGAGATA
CCCCTGGCCATGGACCGCTTCCCATATGTGGCTCTGTCCAAGACATACAATGTAGACAAACATGTGCCAG
ACAGTGGAGCCACAGCCACGGCCTACCTGTGCGGGGTCAAGGGCAACTTCCAGACCATTGGCTTGAGTGC
AGCCGCCCGCTTTAACCAGTGCAACACGACACGCGGCAACGAGGTCATCTCCGTGATGAATCGGGCCAAG
AAAGCAGGGAAGTCAGTGGGAGTGGTAACCACCACACGAGTGCAGCACGCCTCGCCAGCCGGCACCTACG
CCCACACGGTGAACCGCAACTGGTACTCGGACGCCGACGTGCCTGCCTCGGCCCGCCAGGAGGGGTGCCA
GGACATCGCTACGCAGCTCATCTCCAACATGGACATTGACGTGATCCTAGGTGGAGGCCGAAAGTACATG
TTTCGCATGGGAACCCCAGACCCTGAGTACCCAGATGACTACAGCCAAGGTGGGACCAGGCTGGACGGGA
AGAATCTGGTGCAGGAATGGCTGGCGAAGCGCCAGGGTGCCCGGTATGTGTGGAACCGCACTGAGCTCAT
GCAGGCTTCCCTGGACCCGTCTGTGACCCATCTCATGGGTCTCTTTGAGCCTGGAGACATGAAATACGAG
ATCCACCGAGACTCCACACTGGACCCCTCCCTGATGGAGATGACAGAGGCTGCCCTGCGCCTGCTGAGCA
GGAACCCCCGCGGCTTCTTCCTCTTCGTGGAGGGTGGTCGCATCGACCATGGTCATCATGAAAGCAGGGC
TTACCGGGCACTGACTGAGACGATCATGTTCGACGACGCCATTGAGAGGGCGGGCCAGCTCACCAGCGAG
GAGGACACGCTGAGCCTCGTCACTGCCGACCACTCCCACGTCTTCTCCTTCGGAGGCTACCCCCTGCGAG
GGAGCTCCATCTTCGGGCTGGCCCCTGGCAAGGCCCGGGACAGGAAGGCCTACACGGTCCTCCTATACGG
AAACGGTCCAGGCTATGTGCTCAAGGACGGCGCCCGGCCGGATGTTACCGAGAGCGAGAGCGGGAGCCCC
GAGTATCGGCAGCAGTCAGCAGTGCCCCTGGACGAAGAGACCCACGCAGGCGAGGACGTGGCGGTGTTCG
CGCGCGGCCCGCAGGCGCACCTGGTTCACGGCGTGCAGGAGCAGACCTTCATAGCGCACGTCATGGCCTT
CGCCGCCTGCCTGGAGCCCTACACCGCCTGCGACCTGGCGCCCCCCGCCGGCACCACCGACGCCGCGCAC
CCGGGTGGCGGAGGACTGAACGACATCTTCGAGGCTCAGAAAATCGAATGGCACGAACATCACCATCACC
ATCACCATCACCATTAAGGCCGGCCTGTAGTCACTGGCACAACGCGTTACCCGGTAAGCCAATCGGGTAT
ACACGGTCGTCATACTGCAGACAGGGTTCTTCTACTTTGCAAGATAGTCTTGAGTAGTAAAATAAATAGA
TAGAGAAAATCAGCCTCGACTGTGCCTTCTAGTTGCCAGCCATCTGTTGTTTGCCCCTCCCCCGTGCCTT
CCTTGACCCTGGAAGGTGCCACTCCCACTGTCCTTTCCTAATAAAATGAGGAAATTGCATCACAACACTC
AACCCTATCTCGGTCTATTCTTTTGATTTATAAGGGATTTTGCCGATTTCGGCCTATTGGTTAAAAAATG
AGCTGATTTAACAAAAATTTAACGCGAATTAATTCTGTGGAATGTGTGTCAGTTAGGGTGTGGAAAGTCC
CCAGGCTCCCCAGCAGGCAGAAGTATGCAAAGCATGCATCTCAATTAGTCAGCAACCAGGTGTGGAAAGT
CCCCAGGCTCCCCAGCAGGCAGAAGTATGCAAAGCATGCATCTCAATTAGTCAGCAACCATAGTCCCGCC
CCTAACTCCGCCCATCCCGCCCCTAACTCCGCCCAGTTCCGCCCATTCTCCGCCCCATGGCTGACTAATT
TTTTTTATTTATGCAGAGGCCGAGGCCGCCTCTGCCTCTGAGCTATTCCAGAAGTAGTGAGGAGGCTTTT
TTGGAGGCCTAGGCTTTTGCAAAAAGCTCCCGGGAGCTTGTATATCCATTTTCGGATCTGATCAGCACGT
GTTGACAATTAATCATCGGCATAGTATATCGGCATAGTATAATACGACAAGGTGAGGAACTAAACCATGA
CCGAGTACAAGCCCACGGTGCGCCTCGCCACCCGCGACGACGTCCCCAGGGCCGTACGCACCCTCGCCGC
CGCGTTCGCCGACTACCCCGCCACGCGCCACACCGTCGATCCGGACCGCCACATCGAGCGGGTCACCGAG
CTGCAAGAACTCTTCCTCACGCGCGTCGGGCTCGACATCGGCAAGGTGTGGGTCGCGGACGACGGCGCCG
CGGTGGCGGTCTGGACCACGCCGGAGAGCGTCGAAGCGGGGGCGGTGTTCGCCGAGATCGGCCCGCGCAT
GGCCGAGTTGAGCGGTTCCCGGCTGGCCGCGCAGCAACAGATGGAAGGCCTCCTGGCGCCGCACCGGCCC
AAGGAGCCCGCGTGGTTCCTGGCCACCGTCGGCGTCTCGCCCGACCACCAGGGCAAGGGTCTGGGCAGCG
CCGTCGTGCTCCCCGGAGTGGAGGCGGCCGAGCGCGCCGGGGTGCCCGCCTTCCTGGAGACATCCGCGCC
CCGCAACCTCCCCTTCTACGAGCGGCTCGGCTTCACCGTCACCGCCGACGTCGAGGTGCCCGAAGGACCG
CGCACCTGGTGCATGACCCGCAAGCCCGGTGCCTGACACGTGCTACGAGATTTCGATTCCACCGCCGCCT
TCTATGAAAGGTTGGGCTTCGGAATCGTTTTCCGGGACGCCGGCTGGATGATCCTCCAGCGCGGGGATCT
CATGCTGGAGTTCTTCGCCCACCCCAACTTGTTTATTGCAGCTTATAATGGTTACAAATAAAGCAATAGC
ATCACAAATTTCACAAATAAAGCATTTTTTTCACTGCATTCTAGTTGTGGTTTGTCCAAACTCATCAATG
TATCTTATCATGTCTGTATACCGTCGACCTCTAGCTAGAGCTTGGCGTAATCATGGTCATTACCAATGCT
TAATCAGTGAGGCACCTATCTCAGCGATCTGTCTATTTCGTTCATCCATAGTTGCCTGACTCCCCGTCGT
GTAGATAACTACGATACGGGAGGGCTTACCATCTGGCCCCAGCGCTGCGATGATACCGCGAGAACCACGC
TCACCGGCTCCGGATTTATCAGCAATAAACCAGCCAGCCGGAAGGGCCGAGCGCAGAAGTGGTCCTGCAA
CTTTATCCGCCTCCATCCAGTCTATTAATTGTTGCCGGGAAGCTAGAGTAAGTAGTTCGCCAGTTAATAG
TTTGCGCAACGTTGTTGCCATCGCTACAGGCATCGTGGTGTCACGCTCGTCGTTTGGTATGGCTTCATTC
AGCTCCGGTTCCCAACGATCAAGGCGAGTTACATGATCCCCCATGTTGTGCAAAAAAGCGGTTAGCTCCT
TCGGTCCTCCGATCGTTGTCAGAAGTAAGTTGGCCGCAGTGTTATCACTCATGGTTATGGCAGCACTGCA
TAATTCTCTTACTGTCATGCCATCCGTAAGATGCTTTTCTGTGACTGGTGAGTACTCAACCAAGTCATTC
TGAGAATAGTGTATGCGGCGACCGAGTTGCTCTTGCCCGGCGTCAATACGGGATAATACCGCGCCACATA
GCAGAACTTTAAAAGTGCTCATCATTGGAAAACGTTCTTCGGGGCGAAAACTCTCAAGGATCTTACCGCT
GTTGAGATCCAGTTCGATGTAACCCACTCGTGCACCCAACTGATCTTCAGCATCTTTTACTTTCACCAGC
GTTTCTGGGTGAGCAAAAACAGGAAGGCAAAATGCCGCAAAAAAGGGAATAAGGGCGACACGGAAATGTT
GAATACTCATATTCTTCCTT
