>Addgene plasmid #157060 | pD649-HAsp-VSTM1-COMP5AP-AviTag-9xHis | depositor partial sequence | sequence record 303230 | insert (extracellular domain)
TATGAGGACGAGAAGAAGAACGAGAAGCCTCCTAAGCCTAGCCTGCACGCTTGGCCTAGTTCTGTGGTGG
AAGCCGAGAGCAACGTGACCCTGAAGTGTCAGGCCCACAGCCAGAATGTGACCTTCGTGCTGCGGAAAGT
GAACGACAGCGGCTACAAGCAAGAGCAGAGCAGCGCCGAGAATGAGGCCGAGTTTCCATTCACCGACCTG
AAGCCTAAGGACGCCGGCAGATACTTCTGCGCCTACAAGACAACAGCCAGCCACGAGTGGTCCGAGTCTA
GCGAACATCTGCAGCTGGTGGTCACCGACAAGCACGATGAACTGGAAGCCCCTAGCATGAAGACCGACAC
CAGAACA
